Addgene plasmid #117401: 4xHRE_minCMV-sfGFP-CMV_dsRed Exp
Purpose: sfGFP expressed from hypoxia-inducible minimal CMV promoter and dsRed expressed from consitutive CMV promoter
Depositing lab: Yvonne Chen. Publication: Quantitative Analyses of Core Promoters Enable Precise Engineering of Regulated Gene Expression in Mammalian Cells. Ede C, Chen X, Lin MY, Chen YY. ACS Synth Biol. 2016 May 20;5(5):395-404. doi: 10.1021/acssynbio.5b00266. Epub 2016 Mar 1. PubMed 26883397.
Backbone
  Vector backbone: pcDNA3.1(+)
  Vector type: Mammalian Expression
  Selectable markers: Neomycin (select with G418)
Growth in bacteria
  Bacterial resistance: Ampicillin, 100 μg/mL
  Growth temperature: 37°C
  Growth strain: DH5alpha
  Copy number: High Copy
Gene/Insert
  Gene/Insert name: SuperFolder GFP (alt name: sfGFP)
Resource information
  A portion of this plasmid was derived from a plasmid made by: The sfGFP gene was PCRed from a plasmid received from Dr. Pamela Silver's laboratory.
Terms and licenses: Academic/Nonprofit Terms; Industry Terms: Not Available to Industry
How to cite: 4xHRE_minCMV-sfGFP-CMV_dsRed Exp was a gift from Yvonne Chen (Addgene plasmid # 117401 ; http://n2t.net/addgene:117401 ; RRID:Addgene_117401)
