[The description below was written by a language model from this plasmid's Addgene catalogue record and pLannotate feature annotations shown in this document.]
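Description:
4xHRE_minCMV-sfGFP-CMV_dsRed Exp is a dual-reporter mammalian expression plasmid built on the pcDNA3.1(+) backbone, about 7.2 kb in the sequenced record. It is propagated in E. coli through a high-copy ColE1/pUC-type origin with ampicillin selection (AmpR under its own bla promoter). It also carries an f1 origin and the backbone's SV40 promoter–neo–SV40 poly(A) cassette, which allows G418 selection of stably transfected mammalian cells.

The payload consists of two independent transcription units in the same orientation. In the first, superfolder GFP sits downstream of a minimal CMV core promoter and ends with a bGH polyadenylation signal. According to the name and stated purpose, four hypoxia response elements (HREs) lie upstream of this core promoter and make expression hypoxia-inducible. The HRE repeats are not called out in the automated feature table, which has an unannotated stretch just upstream of the minimal promoter. HREs are binding sites for hypoxia-inducible factor, so sfGFP output should be low under normoxia and rise when that pathway is active. The second unit uses the full CMV enhancer and immediate-early promoter to drive DsRed-Express constitutively, again with a bGH poly(A) signal. A T7 promoter from the backbone lies just upstream of this coding sequence. The short HIV-1 LTR, lacI, ble and extra SV40 promoter fragments in the table are probably annotation artefacts or backbone remnants rather than functional parts.

The constitutive red signal can serve as an internal control for transfection and expression level, so inducible green fluorescence can be normalised cell by cell. This fits the associated work on quantitative comparison of core promoters for regulated gene expression in mammalian cells.
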