Features (pLannotate 1.2.2; 22 found; start..end, strand, type, name):
     35..68      +  LTR            5' LTR (truncated) (fragment): truncated 5' long terminal repeat (LTR) from HIV-1
     84..102     +  promoter       T7 promoter: promoter for bacteriophage T7 RNA polymerase
    129..806     +  CDS            DsRed-Express: rapidly maturing tetrameric variant of DsRed fluorescent protein (Bevis and Glick, 2002) mammalian codon-optimized
    838..1062    +  polyA_signal   bGH poly(A) signal: bovine growth hormone polyadenylation signal
   1066..1087    +  promoter       SV40 promoter (fragment): SV40 enhancer and early promoter
   1108..1536    +  rep_origin     f1 ori (sequence partly withheld): f1 bacteriophage origin of replication; arrow indicates direction of (+) strand synthesis
   1550..1879    +  promoter       SV40 promoter: SV40 enhancer and early promoter
   1946..2737    +  CDS            neo: KKA2_KLEPN - Also known as kan, nptII. Experimental evidence at protein level: Swiss-Prot protein existence level 1. Resistance to kanamycin, neomycin, paromomycin, ribostamycin, butirosin and gentamicin B. From Klebsiella pneumoniae.
   2761..2919    +  CDS            ble (fragment): BLE_KLEPN - Experimental evidence at protein level: Swiss-Prot protein existence level 1. Binding protein with a strong affinity to the bleomycin family of antibiotics. Binds to CL990; an antimitotic-antibiotic compound. From Klebsiella pneumoniae.
   2914..3035    +  polyA_signal   SV40 poly(A) signal: SV40 polyadenylation signal
   3108..3124    -  protein_bind   lac operator: The lac repressor binds to the lac operator to inhibit transcription in E. coli. This inhibition can be relieved by adding lactose or isopropyl-β-D-thiogalactopyranoside (IPTG). lac repressor encoded by lacI
   3132..3162    -  promoter       lac promoter: promoter for the E. coli lac operon
   3177..3198    -  protein_bind   CAP binding site: CAP binding activates transcription in the presence of cAMP. E. coli catabolite activator protein
   3211..3303    -  CDS            lacI (fragment): lac repressor; lacI; The lac repressor binds to the lac operator to inhibit transcription in E. coli. This inhibition can be relieved by adding lactose or isopropyl-β-D-thiogalactopyranoside (IPTG).
   3486..4074    -  rep_origin     ori: high-copy-number ColE1/pMB1/pBR322/pUC origin of replication
   4245..5105    -  CDS            AmpR: β-lactamase; bla; confers resistance to ampicillin, carbenicillin, and related antibiotics
   5106..5210    -  promoter       AmpR promoter: bla
   5457..5495    +  promoter       minimal CMV promoter: human cytomegalovirus (CMV) immediate early promoter
   5533..6246    +  CDS            Superfolder GFP: Superfolder GFP is a basic (constitutively fluorescent) green fluorescent protein published in 2005, derived from Aequorea victoria. It is reported to be a very rapidly-maturing weak dimer.
   6294..6518    +  polyA_signal   bGH poly(A) signal: bovine growth hormone polyadenylation signal
   6621..7000    +  enhancer       CMV enhancer: human cytomegalovirus immediate early enhancer
   7001..39      +  promoter       CMV promoter (across the origin): human cytomegalovirus (CMV) immediate early promoter
>Addgene plasmid #117401 | 4xHRE_minCMV-sfGFP-CMV_dsRed Exp | addgene full sequence | sequence record 225218 | Addgene NGS Result
GGTAGGCGTGTACGGTGGGAGGTCTATATAAGCAGAGCTCTCTGGCTAACTAGAGAACCCACTGCTTACT
GGCTTATCGAAATTAATACGACTCACTATAGGGAGACCCAAGCTGGCTAGCCGCCACCATGGCCTCCTCC
GAGGACGTCATCAAGGAGTTCATGCGCTTCAAGGTGCGCATGGAGGGCTCCGTGAACGGCCACGAGTTCG
AGATCGAGGGCGAGGGCGAGGGCCGCCCCTACGAGGGCACCCAGACCGCCAAGCTGAAGGTGACCAAGGG
CGGCCCCCTGCCCTTCGCCTGGGACATCCTGTCCCCCCAGTTCCAGTACGGCTCCAAGGTGTACGTGAAG
CACCCCGCCGACATCCCCGACTACAAGAAGCTGTCCTTCCCCGAGGGCTTCAAGTGGGAGCGCGTGATGA
ACTTCGAGGACGGCGGCGTGGTGACCGTGACCCAGGACTCCTCCCTGCAGGACGGCTCCTTCATCTACAA
GGTGAAGTTCATCGGCGTGAACTTCCCCTCCGACGGCCCCGTAATGCAGAAGAAGACTATGGGCTGGGAG
GCCTCCACCGAGCGCCTGTACCCCCGCGACGGCGTGCTGAAGGGCGAGATCCACAAGGCCCTGAAGCTGA
AGGACGGCGGCCACTACCTGGTGGAGTTCAAGTCCATCTACATGGCCAAGAAGCCCGTGCAGCTGCCCGG
CTACTACTACGTGGACTCCAAGCTGGACATCACCTCCCACAACGAGGACTACACCATCGTGGAGCAGTAC
GAGCGCGCCGAGGGCCGCCACCACCTGTTCCTGTAGACGGCTGTTTAAACCCGCTGATCAGCCTCGACTG
TGCCTTCTAGTTGCCAGCCATCTGTTGTTTGCCCCTCCCCCGTGCCTTCCTTGACCCTGGAAGGTGCCAC
TCCCACTGTCCTTTCCTAATAAAATGAGGAAATTGCATCGCATTGTCTGAGTAGGTGTCATTCTATTCTG
GGGGGTGGGGTGGGGCAGGACAGCAAGGGGGAGGATTGGGAAGACAATAGCAGGCATGCTGGGGATGCGG
TGGGCTCTATGGCTTCTGAGGCGGAAAGAACCAGCTGGGGCTCTAGGGGGTATCCCC
[124 nt withheld, positions 1108-1231]
C
[91 nt withheld, positions 1233-1323]
A
[49 nt withheld, positions 1325-1373]
CCTTTGACGTTGGAGTCCACGTTCTTT
[37 nt withheld, positions 1401-1437]
ACCCTATCTCGGTCTATTCTTTTGATTTATAAGGGATTTTGCCGATTTCGGCCTATTGGTTAAAAAATGA
GCTGATTTAACAAAAATTTAACGCGAATTAATTCTGTGGAATGTGTGTCAGTTAGGGTGTGGAAAGTCCC
CAGGCTCCCCAGCAGGCAGAAGTATGCAAAGCATGCATCTCAATTAGTCAGCAACCAGGTGTGGAAAGTC
CCCAGGCTCCCCAGCAGGCAGAAGTATGCAAAGCATGCATCTCAATTAGTCAGCAACCATAGTCCCGCCC
CTAACTCCGCCCATCCCGCCCCTAACTCCGCCCAGTTCCGCCCATTCTCCGCCCCATGGCTGACTAATTT
TTTTTATTTATGCAGAGGCCGAGGCCGCCTCTGCCTCTGAGCTATTCCAGAAGTAGTGAGGAGGCTTTTT
TGGAGGCCTAGGCTTTTGCAAAAAGCTCCCGGGAGCTTGTATATCCATTTTCGGATCTGATCAAGAGACA
GGATGAGGATCGTTTCGCATGATTGAACAAGATGGATTGCACGCAGGTTCTCCGGCCGCTTGGGTGGAGA
GGCTATTCGGCTATGACTGGGCACAACAGACAATCGGCTGCTCTGATGCCGCCGTGTTCCGGCTGTCAGC
GCAGGGGCGCCCGGTTCTTTTTGTCAAGACCGACCTGTCCGGTGCCCTGAATGAACTGCAGGACGAGGCA
GCGCGGCTATCGTGGCTGGCCACGACGGGCGTTCCTTGCGCAGCTGTGCTCGACGTTGTCACTGAAGCGG
GAAGGGACTGGCTGCTATTGGGCGAAGTGCCGGGGCAGGATCTCCTGTCATCTCACCTTGCTCCTGCCGA
GAAAGTATCCATCATGGCTGATGCAATGCGGCGGCTGCATACGCTTGATCCGGCTACCTGCCCATTCGAC
CACCAAGCGAAACATCGCATCGAGCGAGCACGTACTCGGATGGAAGCCGGTCTTGTCGATCAGGATGATC
TGGACGAAGAGCATCAGGGGCTCGCGCCAGCCGAACTGTTCGCCAGGCTCAAGGCGCGCATGCCCGACGG
CGAGGATCTCGTCGTGACCCATGGCGATGCCTGCTTGCCGAATATCATGGTGGAAAATGGCCGCTTTTCT
GGATTCATCGACTGTGGCCGGCTGGGTGTGGCGGACCGCTATCAGGACATAGCGTTGGCTACCCGTGATA
TTGCTGAAGAGCTTGGCGGCGAATGGGCTGACCGCTTCCTCGTGCTTTACGGTATCGCCGCTCCCGATTC
GCAGCGCATCGCCTTCTATCGCCTTCTTGACGAGTTCTTCTGAGCGGGACTCTGGGGTTCGAAATGACCG
ACCAAGCGACGCCCAACCTGCCATCACGAGATTTCGATTCCACCGCCGCCTTCTATGAAAGGTTGGGCTT
CGGAATCGTTTTCCGGGACGCCGGCTGGATGATCCTCCAGCGCGGGGATCTCATGCTGGAGTTCTTCGCC
CACCCCAACTTGTTTATTGCAGCTTATAATGGTTACAAATAAAGCAATAGCATCACAAATTTCACAAATA
AAGCATTTTTTTCACTGCATTCTAGTTGTGGTTTGTCCAAACTCATCAATGTATCTTATCATGTCTGTAT
ACCGTCGACCTCTAGCTAGAGCTTGGCGTAATCATGGTCATAGCTGTTTCCTGTGTGAAATTGTTATCCG
CTCACAATTCCACACAACATACGAGCCGGAAGCATAAAGTGTAAAGCCTGGGGTGCCTAATGAGTGAGCT
AACTCACATTAATTGCGTTGCGCTCACTGCCCGCTTTCCAGTCGGGAAACCTGTCGTGCCAGCTGCATTA
ATGAATCGGCCAACGCGCGGGGAGAGGCGGTTTGCGTATTGGGCGCTCTTCCGCTTCCTCGCTCACTGAC
TCGCTGCGCTCGGTCGTTCGGCTGCGGCGAGCGGTATCAGCTCACTCAAAGGCGGTAATACGGTTATCCA
CAGAATCAGGGGATAACGCAGGAAAGAACATGTGAGCAAAAGGCCAGCAAAAGGCCAGGAACCGTAAAAA
GGCCGCGTTGCTGGCGTTTTTCCATAGGCTCCGCCCCCCTGACGAGCATCACAAAAATCGACGCTCAAGT
CAGAGGTGGCGAAACCCGACAGGACTATAAAGATACCAGGCGTTTCCCCCTGGAAGCTCCCTCGTGCGCT
CTCCTGTTCCGACCCTGCCGCTTACCGGATACCTGTCCGCCTTTCTCCCTTCGGGAAGCGTGGCGCTTTC
TCATAGCTCACGCTGTAGGTATCTCAGTTCGGTGTAGGTCGTTCGCTCCAAGCTGGGCTGTGTGCACGAA
CCCCCCGTTCAGCCCGACCGCTGCGCCTTATCCGGTAACTATCGTCTTGAGTCCAACCCGGTAAGACACG
ACTTATCGCCACTGGCAGCAGCCACTGGTAACAGGATTAGCAGAGCGAGGTATGTAGGCGGTGCTACAGA
GTTCTTGAAGTGGTGGCCTAACTACGGCTACACTAGAAGAACAGTATTTGGTATCTGCGCTCTGCTGAAG
CCAGTTACCTTCGGAAAAAGAGTTGGTAGCTCTTGATCCGGCAAACAAACCACCGCTGGTAGCGGTGGTT
TTTTTGTTTGCAAGCAGCAGATTACGCGCAGAAAAAAAGGATCTCAAGAAGATCCTTTGATCTTTTCTAC
GGGGTCTGACGCTCAGTGGAACGAAAACTCACGTTAAGGGATTTTGGTCATGAGATTATCAAAAAGGATC
TTCACCTAGATCCTTTTAAATTAAAAATGAAGTTTTAAATCAATCTAAAGTATATATGAGTAAACTTGGT
CTGACAGTTACCAATGCTTAATCAGTGAGGCACCTATCTCAGCGATCTGTCTATTTCGTTCATCCATAGT
TGCCTGACTCCCCGTCGTGTAGATAACTACGATACGGGAGGGCTTACCATCTGGCCCCAGTGCTGCAATG
ATACCGCGAGACCCACGCTCACCGGCTCCAGATTTATCAGCAATAAACCAGCCAGCCGGAAGGGCCGAGC
GCAGAAGTGGTCCTGCAACTTTATCCGCCTCCATCCAGTCTATTAATTGTTGCCGGGAAGCTAGAGTAAG
TAGTTCGCCAGTTAATAGTTTGCGCAACGTTGTTGCCATTGCTACAGGCATCGTGGTGTCACGCTCGTCG
TTTGGTATGGCTTCATTCAGCTCCGGTTCCCAACGATCAAGGCGAGTTACATGATCCCCCATGTTGTGCA
AAAAAGCGGTTAGCTCCTTCGGTCCTCCGATCGTTGTCAGAAGTAAGTTGGCCGCAGTGTTATCACTCAT
GGTTATGGCAGCACTGCATAATTCTCTTACTGTCATGCCATCCGTAAGATGCTTTTCTGTGACTGGTGAG
TACTCAACCAAGTCATTCTGAGAATAGTGTATGCGGCGACCGAGTTGCTCTTGCCCGGCGTCAATACGGG
ATAATACCGCGCCACATAGCAGAACTTTAAAAGTGCTCATCATTGGAAAACGTTCTTCGGGGCGAAAACT
CTCAAGGATCTTACCGCTGTTGAGATCCAGTTCGATGTAACCCACTCGTGCACCCAACTGATCTTCAGCA
TCTTTTACTTTCACCAGCGTTTCTGGGTGAGCAAAAACAGGAAGGCAAAATGCCGCAAAAAAGGGAATAA
GGGCGACACGGAAATGTTGAATACTCATACTCTTCCTTTTTCAATATTATTGAAGCATTTATCAGGGTTA
TTGTCTCATGAGCGGATACATATTTGAATGTATTTAGAAAAATAAACAAATAGGGGTTCCGCGCACATTT
CCCCGAAAAGTGCCACCTGACGTCGACGGATCGGGAGATCTTTGTATTTAATTAAGACCTTGAGTACGTG
CGTCTCTGCACGTATGGCGATTAAGACCTTGAGTACGTGCGTCTCTGCACGTATGGCGATTAAGACCTTG
AGTACGTGCGTCTCTGCACGTATGGCGATTAAGACCTTGAGTACGTGCGTCTCTGCACGTATGGCGGATC
TTCGCGATTACGCAATAATGGTACCATCTGGTAGGCGTGTACGGTGGGAGGTCTATATAAGCAGAGCTCG
TTTAGTGAACCGTCAGATCATCTAGCGCCGCCACCATGAGTAAAGGTGAAGAACTGTTCACCGGTGTTGT
TCCGATCCTGGTTGAACTGGATGGTGATGTTAACGGCCACAAATTCTCTGTTCGTGGTGAAGGTGAAGGT
GATGCAACCAACGGTAAACTGACCCTGAAATTCATCTGCACTACCGGTAAACTGCCGGTTCCATGGCCGA
CTCTGGTGACTACCCTGACCTATGGTGTTCAGTGTTTTTCTCGTTACCCGGATCACATGAAGCAGCATGA
TTTCTTCAAATCTGCAATGCCGGAAGGTTATGTACAGGAGCGCACCATTTCTTTCAAAGACGATGGCACC
TACAAAACCCGTGCAGAGGTTAAATTTGAAGGTGATACTCTGGTGAACCGTATTGAACTGAAAGGCATTG
ATTTCAAAGAGGACGGCAACATCCTGGGCCACAAACTGGAATATAACTTCAACTCCCATAACGTTTACAT
CACCGCAGACAAACAGAAGAACGGTATCAAAGCTAACTTCAAAATTCGCCATAACGTTGAAGACGGTAGC
GTACAGCTGGCGGACCACTACCAGCAGAACACTCCGATCGGTGATGGTCCGGTTCTGCTGCCGGATAACC
ACTACCTGTCCACCCAGTCTAAACTGTCCAAAGACCCGAACGAAAAGCGCGACCACATGGTGCTGCTGGA
GTTCGTTACTGCAGCAGGTATCACGCACGGCATGGATGAACTCTACAAATAAGCGGCCGCCTAGAGGGCC
CGTTTAAACCCGCTGATCAGCCTCGACTGTGCCTTCTAGTTGCCAGCCATCTGTTGTTTGCCCCTCCCCC
GTGCCTTCCTTGACCCTGGAAGGTGCCACTCCCACTGTCCTTTCCTAATAAAATGAGGAAATTGCATCGC
ATTGTCTGAGTAGGTGTCATTCTATTCTGGGGGGTGGGGTGGGGCAGGACAGCAAGGGGGAGGATTGGGA
AGACAATAGCAGGCATGCTGGGGATGCGGTGGGCTCTATGGCCGCGGAATTAGCCTATGTTTTTTGGAAC
AATTGCATGAAGAATCTGCTTAGGGTTAGGCGTTTTGCGCTGCTTCGCGATGTACGGGCCAGATATACGC
GTTGACATTGATTATTGACTAGTTATTAATAGTAATCAATTACGGGGTCATTAGTTCATAGCCCATATAT
GGAGTTCCGCGTTACATAACTTACGGTAAATGGCCCGCCTGGCTGACCGCCCAACGACCCCCGCCCATTG
ACGTCAATAATGACGTATGTTCCCATAGTAACGCCAATAGGGACTTTCCATTGACGTCAATGGGTGGAGT
ATTTACGGTAAACTGCCCACTTGGCAGTACATCAAGTGTATCATATGCCAAGTACGCCCCCTATTGACGT
CAATGACGGTAAATGGCCCGCCTGGCATTATGCCCAGTACATGACCTTATGGGACTTTCCTACTTGGCAG
TACATCTACGTATTAGTCATCGCTATTACCATGGTGATGCGGTTTTGGCAGTACATCAATGGGCGTGGAT
AGCGGTTTGACTCACGGGGATTTCCAAGTCTCCACCCCATTGACGTCAATGGGAGTTTGTTTTGGCACCA
AAATCAACGGGACTTTCCAAAATGTCGTAACAACTCCGCCCCATTGACGCAAATGGGC
